Addgene plasmid #194399: pMIAII-TCR-F
Purpose: Retroviral expression of candidate orphan TCR
Depositing lab: Michael Carroll. Depositing organization: Boston Children's Hospital. Publication: T cell help shapes B cell tolerance. Akama-Garren EH, Yin X, Prestwood TR, Ma M, Utz PJ, Carroll MC. Sci Immunol. 2024 Feb 16;9(92):eadj7029. doi: 10.1126/sciimmunol.adj7029. Epub 2024 Feb 16. PubMed 38363829.
Backbone
  Vector backbone: pMIAII
  Backbone manufacturer: Addgene #52113
  Backbone size w/o insert (bp): 6476
  Vector type: Retroviral
Growth in bacteria
  Bacterial resistance: Ampicillin, 100 μg/mL
  Growth temperature: 37°C
  Growth strain: NEB Stable
  Copy number: High Copy
Gene/Insert
  Cloning method: Gibson Cloning
  Sequencing primers: 5′ pLXSN; 3′ IRES_rev
Terms and licenses: Academic/Nonprofit Terms; Industry Terms: Not Available to Industry
How to cite: pMIAII-TCR-F was a gift from Michael Carroll (Addgene plasmid # 194399 ; http://n2t.net/addgene:194399 ; RRID:Addgene_194399)
