[The description below was written by a language model from this plasmid's Addgene catalogue record and pLannotate feature annotations shown in this document.]
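Description:
pMIAII-TCR-F is a gammaretroviral expression plasmid built on the pMIAII backbone and intended for retroviral delivery of a candidate "orphan" T cell receptor, meaning a TCR whose antigen specificity is not yet known. The viral cassette is bounded by murine embryonic stem cell virus 5' and 3' LTRs. It includes the MESV Ψ packaging signal and a truncated MMLV gag segment lacking its start codon, which together support encapsidation of the genomic RNA when the plasmid is introduced into a packaging cell line. No separate internal promoter is annotated, so transcription of the payload is presumably driven by the 5' LTR. In bacteria the plasmid replicates from a high-copy ColE1/pUC-type origin and is selected with ampicillin through the β-lactamase gene. The remaining backbone annotations (lac promoter/operator, and fragments of lacI, lacZα, rop, bom, tet and env) are non-functional remnants of earlier cloning vectors.

The insert, added by Gibson assembly, is a single open reading frame encoding both TCR chains. An alpha chain, comprising a variable region and a mouse Tcra constant region, is joined through a P2A ribosomal-skipping peptide to a full-length beta chain, so the two chains are produced as separate polypeptides from one transcript. The automated annotation matched the alpha variable segment and the beta chain to human database entries (TRAV22 and an influenza-specific TRB clonotype). These are similarity hits, and the record does not state the actual species, V-gene usage or specificity of the receptor. Downstream, an EMCV IRES directs translation of mAmetrine1.1, a violet-excitable fluorescent protein with a large Stokes shift, which allows transduced cells to be identified or sorted. The construct is suited to re-expressing a cloned TCR in T cells or progenitors to study its specificity and function.
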