Features (pLannotate 1.2.2; 23 found; start..end, strand, type, name):
      1..517     +  LTR            5' LTR: 5' long terminal repeat from murine embryonic stem cell virus
    581..922     +  misc_feature   MESV Ψ: packaging signal of murine embryonic stem cell virus
    989..1405    +  CDS            gag (truncated): truncated Moloney murine leukemia virus (MMLV) gag gene lacking the start codon
   1422..1751    +  CDS            TRAV22: TVA22_HUMAN - Experimental evidence at protein level: Swiss-Prot protein existence level 1. V region of the variable domain of T cell receptor (TR) alpha chain that participates in the antigen recognition (PubMed:24600447). Alpha-beta T cell receptors are antigen specific receptors which are essential to the immune response and are present on the cell surface of T lymphocytes. Recognize peptide-major histocompatibility (MH) (pMH) complexes that are displayed by antigen presenting cells (APC), a prerequisite for efficient T cell adaptive immunity against pathogens (PubMed:25493333). Binding of
   1800..2210    +  CDS            Tcra: TCA_MOUSE - Experimental evidence at protein level: Swiss-Prot protein existence level 1. From Mus musculus (Mouse).
   2220..2275    +  CDS            P2A (fragment): 2A peptide from porcine teschovirus-1 polyprotein Eukaryotic ribosomes fail to insert a peptide bond between the Gly and Pro residues, yielding separate polypeptides.
   2277..3188    +  CDS            TRB: TRBR1_HUMAN - Experimental evidence at protein level: Swiss-Prot protein existence level 1. The beta chain of TRAV27*01J42*01C*01/TRBV19*01J2S7*01C*02 alpha-beta T cell receptor (TR) clonotype that is specific for HLA- A*02:01-restricted M/matrix protein 1 immunodominant epitope GILGFVFTL of influenza A virus (IAV). Classified as a public TCR clonotype, it is preferentially selected in effector memory CD8-positive T cells among multiple HLA-A*02:01 carriers/individuals and confers long-lived immunity against IAV infection. Can cross-recognize sporadically emerging IAV variants by molecular mim
   3212..3772    +  misc_feature   IRES: internal ribosome entry site (IRES) of the encephalomyocarditis virus (EMCV)
   3775..4494    +  CDS            mAmetrine1.1: photostable yellow fluorescent protein with a large Stokes shift, excitable with violet light (Ai et al., 2008)
   4505..4535    +  misc_feature   MCS (fragment): pUC18/19 multiple cloning site
   4655..5169    +  LTR            3' LTR: 3' long terminal repeat from murine embryonic stem cell virus
   5331..5347    -  protein_bind   lac operator: The lac repressor binds to the lac operator to inhibit transcription in E. coli. This inhibition can be relieved by adding lactose or isopropyl-β-D-thiogalactopyranoside (IPTG). lac repressor encoded by lacI
   5355..5385    -  promoter       lac promoter: promoter for the E. coli lac operon
   5400..5421    -  protein_bind   CAP binding site: CAP binding activates transcription in the presence of cAMP. E. coli catabolite activator protein
   5434..5526    -  CDS            lacI (fragment): lac repressor; lacI; The lac repressor binds to the lac operator to inhibit transcription in E. coli. This inhibition can be relieved by adding lactose or isopropyl-β-D-thiogalactopyranoside (IPTG).
   5709..6297    -  rep_origin     ori: high-copy-number ColE1/pMB1/pBR322/pUC origin of replication
   6468..7328    -  CDS            AmpR: β-lactamase; bla; confers resistance to ampicillin, carbenicillin, and related antibiotics
   7329..7433    -  promoter       AmpR promoter: bla
   7528..7563    +  CDS            rop (fragment): Rop protein, which maintains plasmids at low copy number; rop
   7665..7764    +  misc_feature   bom (fragment): basis of mobility region from pBR322
   7770..7919    -  CDS            lacZα (fragment): LacZα fragment of β-galactosidase; lacZ fragment
   7919..8120    -  CDS            TcR (fragment): tetracycline efflux protein; tet; confers resistance to tetracycline
   8121..8219    +  CDS            env (fragment): murine leukemia virus gPr80 envelope polyprotein precursor; env; proteolytically cleaved into gp70SU and p15TM subunits
>Addgene plasmid #194399 | pMIAII-TCR-F | addgene full sequence | sequence record 393117 | Addgene NGS Result
AATGAAAGACCCCACCTGTAGGTTTGGCAAGCTAGCTTAAGTAACGCCATTTTGCAAGGCATGGAAAATA
CATAACTGAGAATAGAGAAGTTCAGATCAAGGTTAGGAACAGAGAGACAGCAGAATATGGGCCAAACAGG
ATATCTGTGGTAAGCAGTTCCTGCCCCGGCTCAGGGCCAAGAACAGATGGTCCCCAGATGCGGTCCCGCC
CTCAGCAGTTTCTAGAGAACCATCAGATGTTTCCAGGGTGCCCCAAGGACCTGAAATGACCCTGTGCCTT
ATTTGAACTAACCAATCAGTTCGCTTCTCGCTTCTGTTCGCGCGCTTCTGCTCCCCGAGCTCAATAAAAG
AGCCCACAACCCCTCACTCGGCGCGCCAGTCCTCCGATAGACTGCGTCGCCCGGGTACCCGTATTCCCAA
TAAAGCCTCTTGCTGTTTGCATCCGAATCGTGGACTCGCTGATCCTTGGGAGGGTCTCCTCAGATTGATT
GACTGCCCACCTCGGGGGTCTTTCATTTGGAGGTTCCACCGAGATTTGGAGACCCCTGCCCAGGGACCAC
CGACCCCCCCGCCGGGAGGTAAGCTGGCCAGCGGTCGTTTCGTGTCTGTCTCTGTCTTTGTGCGTGTTTG
TGCCGGCATCTAATGTTTGCGCCTGCGTCTGTACTAGTTAGCTAACTAGCTCTGTATCTGGCGGACCCGT
GGTGGAACTGACGAGTTCTGAACACCCGGCCGCAACCCTGGGAGACGTCCCAGGGACTTTGGGGGCCGTT
TTTGTGGCCCGACCTGAGGAAGGGAGTCGATGTGGAATCCGACCCCGTCAGGATATGTGGTTCTGGTAGG
AGACGAGAACCTAAAACAGTTCCCGCCTCCGTCTGAATTTTTGCTTTCGGTTTGGAACCGAAGCCGCGCG
TCTTGTCTGCTGCAGCGCTGCAGCATCGTTCTGTGTTGTCTCTGTCTGACTGTGTTTCTGTATTTGTCTG
AAAATTAGGGCCAGACTGTTACCACTCCCTTAAGTTTGACCTTAGGTCACTGGAAAGATGTCGAGCGGAT
CGCTCACAACCAGTCGGTAGATGTCAAGAAGAGACGTTGGGTTACCTTCTGCTCTGCAGAATGGCCAACC
TTTAACGTCGGATGGCCGCGAGACGGCACCTTTAACCGAGACCTCATCACCCAGGTTAAGATCAAGGTCT
TTTCACCTGGCCCGCATGGACACCCAGACCAGGTCCCCTACATCGTGACCTGGGAAGCCTTGGCTTTTGA
CCCCCCTCCCTGGGTCAAGCCCTTTGTACACCCTAAGCCTCCGCCTCCTCTTCCTCCATCCGCCCCGTCT
CTCCCCCTTGAACCTCCTCGTTCGACCCCGCCTCGATCCTCCCTTTATCCAGCCCTCACTCCTTCTCTAG
GCGCCGGAATTCAGATCTACCATGCAGAGGAACCTGGGAGCTGTGCTGGGGATTCTGTGGGTGCAGATTT
GCTGGGTGAGAGGAGATCAGGTGGAGCAGAGTCCTTCAGCCCTGAGCCTCCACGAGGGAACCGGTTCTGC
TCTGAGATGCAATTTTACGACCACCATGAGGGCTGTGCAGTGGTTCCAACAGAATTCCAGGGGCAGCCTC
ATCAATCTGTTCTACTTGGCTTCAGGAACAAAGGAGAATGGGAGGTTAAAGTCAACATTCAATTCTAAGG
AGAGCTACAGCACCCTGCACATCAGGGATGCCCAGCTGGAGGACTCAGGCACTTACTTCTGTGCTGCTGA
ATTTGCAAACAAGATGATCTTTGGCTTGGGAACCATTTTGAGAGTCAGACCTCACATCCAGAACCCAGAA
CCTGCTGTGTACCAGTTAAAAGATCCTCGGTCTCAGGACAGCACCCTCTGCCTGTTCACCGACTTTGACT
CCCAAATCAATGTGCCGAAAACCATGGAATCTGGAACGTTCATCACTGACAAAACTGTGCTGGACATGAA
AGCTATGGATTCCAAGAGCAATGGGGCCATTGCCTGGAGCAACCAGACAAGCTTCACCTGCCAAGATATC
TTCAAAGAGACCAACGCCACCTACCCCAGTTCAGACGTTCCCTGTGATGCCACGTTGACTGAGAAAAGCT
TTGAAACAGATATGAACCTAAACTTTCAAAACCTGTCAGTTATGGGACTCCGAATCCTCCTGCTGAAAGT
AGCCGGATTTAACCTGCTCATGACGCTGAGGCTGTGGTCCGGCTCCGGAGCCACGAACTTCTCTCTGTTA
AAGCAAGCAGGAGACGTGGAAGAAAACCCCGGTCCCATGGGCATCCAGACCCTCTGTTGTGTGATCTTTT
ATGTTCTGATAGCAAATCACACAGATGCTGGAGTTACCCAGACACCCAGACATGAGGTGGCAGAGAAAGG
ACAAACAATAATCCTGAAGTGTGAGCCAGTTTCAGGCCACAATGACCTTTTCTGGTACAGACAGACCAAG
ATACAGGGACTAGAGTTGCTGAGCTACTTCCGCAGCAAGTCTCTTATGGAAGATGGTGGGGCTTTCAAGG
ATCGATTCAAAGCTGAGATGCTAAATTCATCCTTCTCCACTCTGAAGATTCAACCTACAGAACCCAAGGA
CTCAGCTGTGTATCTGTGTGCCAGCAGTTTAGGGGGGTATGAACAGTACTTCGGTCCCGGCACCAGGCTC
ACGGTTTTAGAGGATCTGAGAAATGTGACTCCACCCAAGGTCTCCTTGTTTGAGCCATCAAAAGCAGAGA
TTGCAAACAAACAAAAGGCTACCCTCGTGTGCTTGGCCAGGGGCTTCTTCCCTGACCACGTGGAGCTGAG
CTGGTGGGTGAATGGCAAGGAGGTCCACAGTGGGGTCAGCACGGACCCTCAGGCCTACAAGGAGAGCAAT
TATAGCTACTGCCTGAGCAGCCGCCTGAGGGTCTCTGCTACCTTCTGGCACAATCCTCGAAACCACTTCC
GCTGCCAAGTGCAGTTCCATGGGCTTTCGGAGGAGGACAAGTGGCCAGAGGGCTCACCCAAACCTGTCAC
ACAGAACATCAGTGCAGAGGCCTGGGGCCGAGCAGACTGTGGAATCACTTCAGCATCCTATCATCAGGGG
GTTCTGTCTGCAACCATCCTCTATGAGATCCTACTGGGGAAGGCCACCCTATATGCTGTGCTGGTCAGTG
GCCTGGTGCTGATGGCCATGGTCAAGAGAAAAAATTCCTGACTCGAGCGGGATCAATTCCGCCCCCCCCC
TAACGTTACTGGCCGAAGCCGCTTGGAATAAGGCCGGTGTGCGTTTGTCTATATGTTATTTTCCACCATA
TTGCCGTCTTTTGGCAATGTGAGGGCCCGGAAACCTGGCCCTGTCTTCTTGACGAGCATTCCTAGGGGTC
TTTCCCCTCTCGCCAAAGGAATGCAAGGTCTGTTGAATGTCGTGAAGGAAGCAGTTCCTCTGGAAGCTTC
TTGAAGACAAACAACGTCTGTAGCGACCCTTTGCAGGCAGCGGAACCCCCCACCTGGCGACAGGTGCCTC
TGCGGCCAAAAGCCACGTGTATAAGATACACCTGCAAAGGCGGCACAACCCCAGTGCCACGTTGTGAGTT
GGATAGTTGTGGAAAGAGTCAAATGGCTCTCCTCAAGCGTATTCAACAAGGGGCTGAAGGATGCCCAGAA
GGTACCCCATTGTATGGGATCTGATCTGGGGCCTCGGTGCACATGCTTTACATGTGTTTAGTCGAGGTTA
AAAAAACGTCTAGGCCCCCCGAACCACGGGGACGTGGTTTTCCTTTGAAAAACACGATAATACCATGGTG
AGCAAGGGCGAGGAGCTGTTCACCGGGGTGGTGCCCATCCTGGTCGAGCTGGACGGCGACGTAAACGGCC
ACAGGTTCAGCGTGCGCGGCGAGGGCGAGGGCGATGCCACCAACGGCAAGCTGACCCTGAAGTTCATCTG
CACCTCCGGCGAGCTGCCCGTGCCCTGGCCCACCCTCGTGACCACCCTGTCTTACGGCGTGCAGTGCTTC
GCCCGCTACCCCGACCACATGAAGCAGCACGACTTCTTCAAGTCCGCCATGCCCGAAGGCTACGTCCAGG
AGCGCACCATCTCCTTCAAGGACGACGGCAGCTACAGGACCCGCGCCGAGGTGAAGTTCGAGGGCGACAC
CCTGGTGAACCGCATCGAGCTGAAGGGCATCGACTTCAAGGAGGACGGCAACATCCTGGGGCACAAGCTG
GAGTACAACATGAACGCGTGGGACGCGTATATCACGGCCGACAAGCAGAAGAACGGCATCAAAGCGAACT
TCAAGATCGAGCACAACGTCAAGGACGGCGGCGTGCAGCTCGCCGACGCGTACCAGCAGAACACCCCCAT
CGGCGACGGCTCCGTGCTGCTGCCTGACAACCACTACCTGAGCTTCCAGAGCAAGCTGTTCAAAGACCCC
AACGAGCAGCGCGATCACATGGTCCTGCTGGAGTTCGTTACCGCCGCCGGGATAACTCCCGGCATGGACG
AGCTGTACAAGTAAGCGGCCGCGACTCTAGAGTCGACCTGCAGGCATGCAAGCTTCAGGTAGCCGGCTAA
CGTTAACAACCGGTACCTCTAGAACTATAGCTAGCATGCGCAAATTTAAAGCGCTGATATCGATAAAATA
AAAGATTTTATTTAGTCTCCAGAAAAAGGGGGGAATGAAAGACCCCACCTGTAGGTTTGGCAAGCTAGCT
TAAGTAACGCCATTTTGCAAGGCATGGAAAATACATAACTGAGAATAGAGAAGTTCAGATCAAGGTTAGG
AACAGAGAGACAGCAGAATATGGGCCAAACAGGATATCTGTGGTAAGCAGTTCCTGCCCCGGCTCAGGGC
CAAGAACAGATGGTCCCCAGATGCGGTCCCGCCCTCAGCAGTTTCTAGAGAACCATCAGATGTTTCCAGG
GTGCCCCAAGGACCTGAAATGACCCTGTGCCTTATTTGAACTAACCAATCAGTTCGCTTCTCGCTTCTGT
TCGCGCGCTTCTGCTCCCCGAGCTCAATAAAAGAGCCCACAACCCCTCACTCGGCGCGCCAGTCCTCCGA
TAGACTGCGTCGCCCGGGTACCCGTGTATCCAATAAACCCTCTTGCAGTTGCATCCGACTTGTGGTCTCG
CTGTTCCTTGGGAGGGTCTCCTCTGAGTGATTGACTACCCGTCAGCGGGGGTCTTTCATGGGTAACAGTT
TCTTGAAGTTGGAGAACAACATTCTGAGGGTAGGAGTCGAATATTAAGTAATCCTGACTCAATTAGCCAC
TGTTTTGAATCCACATACTCCAATACTCCTGAAATAGTTCATTATGGACAGCGCAGAAAGAGCTGGGGAG
AATTGTGAAATTGTTATCCGCTCACAATTCCACACAACATACGAGCCGGAAGCATAAAGTGTAAAGCCTG
GGGTGCCTAATGAGTGAGCTAACTCACATTAATTGCGTTGCGCTCACTGCCCGCTTTCCAGTCGGGAAAC
CTGTCGTGCCAGCTGCATTAATGAATCGGCCAACGCGCGGGGAGAGGCGGTTTGCGTATTGGGCGCTCTT
CCGCTTCCTCGCTCACTGACTCGCTGCGCTCGGTCGTTCGGCTGCGGCGAGCGGTATCAGCTCACTCAAA
GGCGGTAATACGGTTATCCACAGAATCAGGGGATAACGCAGGAAAGAACATGTGAGCAAAAGGCCAGCAA
AAGGCCAGGAACCGTAAAAAGGCCGCGTTGCTGGCGTTTTTCCATAGGCTCCGCCCCCCTGACGAGCATC
ACAAAAATCGACGCTCAAGTCAGAGGTGGCGAAACCCGACAGGACTATAAAGATACCAGGCGTTTCCCCC
TGGAAGCTCCCTCGTGCGCTCTCCTGTTCCGACCCTGCCGCTTACCGGATACCTGTCCGCCTTTCTCCCT
TCGGGAAGCGTGGCGCTTTCTCATAGCTCACGCTGTAGGTATCTCAGTTCGGTGTAGGTCGTTCGCTCCA
AGCTGGGCTGTGTGCACGAACCCCCCGTTCAGCCCGACCGCTGCGCCTTATCCGGTAACTATCGTCTTGA
GTCCAACCCGGTAAGACACGACTTATCGCCACTGGCAGCAGCCACTGGTAACAGGATTAGCAGAGCGAGG
TATGTAGGCGGTGCTACAGAGTTCTTGAAGTGGTGGCCTAACTACGGCTACACTAGAAGAACAGTATTTG
GTATCTGCGCTCTGCTGAAGCCAGTTACCTTCGGAAAAAGAGTTGGTAGCTCTTGATCCGGCAAACAAAC
CACCGCTGGTAGCGGTGGTTTTTTTGTTTGCAAGCAGCAGATTACGCGCAGAAAAAAAGGATCTCAAGAA
GATCCTTTGATCTTTTCTACGGGGTCTGACGCTCAGTGGAACGAAAACTCACGTTAAGGGATTTTGGTCA
TGAGATTATCAAAAAGGATCTTCACCTAGATCCTTTTAAATTAAAAATGAAGTTTTAAATCAATCTAAAG
TATATATGAGTAAACTTGGTCTGACAGTTACCAATGCTTAATCAGTGAGGCACCTATCTCAGCGATCTGT
CTATTTCGTTCATCCATAGTTGCCTGACTCCCCGTCGTGTAGATAACTACGATACGGGAGGGCTTACCAT
CTGGCCCCAGTGCTGCAATGATACCGCGAGACCCACGCTCACCGGCTCCAGATTTATCAGCAATAAACCA
GCCAGCCGGAAGGGCCGAGCGCAGAAGTGGTCCTGCAACTTTATCCGCCTCCATCCAGTCTATTAATTGT
TGCCGGGAAGCTAGAGTAAGTAGTTCGCCAGTTAATAGTTTGCGCAACGTTGTTGCCATTGCTACAGGCA
TCGTGGTGTCACGCTCGTCGTTTGGTATGGCTTCATTCAGCTCCGGTTCCCAACGATCAAGGCGAGTTAC
ATGATCCCCCATGTTGTGCAAAAAAGCGGTTAGCTCCTTCGGTCCTCCGATCGTTGTCAGAAGTAAGTTG
GCCGCAGTGTTATCACTCATGGTTATGGCAGCACTGCATAATTCTCTTACTGTCATGCCATCCGTAAGAT
GCTTTTCTGTGACTGGTGAGTACTCAACCAAGTCATTCTGAGAATAGTGTATGCGGCGACCGAGTTGCTC
TTGCCCGGCGTCAATACGGGATAATACCGCGCCACATAGCAGAACTTTAAAAGTGCTCATCATTGGAAAA
CGTTCTTCGGGGCGAAAACTCTCAAGGATCTTACCGCTGTTGAGATCCAGTTCGATGTAACCCACTCGTG
CACCCAACTGATCTTCAGCATCTTTTACTTTCACCAGCGTTTCTGGGTGAGCAAAAACAGGAAGGCAAAA
TGCCGCAAAAAAGGGAATAAGGGCGACACGGAAATGTTGAATACTCATACTCTTCCTTTTTCAATATTAT
TGAAGCATTTATCAGGGTTATTGTCTCATGAGCGGATACATATTTGAATGTATTTAGAAAAATAAACAAA
TAGGGGTTCCGCGCACATTTCCCCGAAAAGTGCCACCTGACGTCTAAGAAACCATTATTATCATGACATT
AACCTATAAAAATAGGCGTATCACGAGGCCCTTTCGTCTCGCGCGTTTCGGTGATGACGGTGAAAACCTC
TGACACATGCAGCTCCCGGAGACGGTCACAGCTTGTCTGTAAGCGGATGCCGGGAGCAGACAAGCCCGTC
AGGGCGCGTCAGCGGGTGTTGGCGGGTGTCGGGGCTGGCTTAACTATGCGGCATCAGAGCAGATTGTACT
GAGAGTGCACCATATGCGGTGTGAAATACCGCACAGATGCGTAAGGAGAAAATACCGCATCAGGCGCCAT
TCGCCATTCAGGCTGCGCAACTGTTGGGAAGGGCGATCGGTGCGGGCCTCTTCGCTATTACGCCAGCTGG
CGAAAGGGGGATGTGCTGCAAGGCGATTAAGTTGGGTAACGCCAGGGTTTTCCCAGTCACGACGTTGTAA
AACGACGGCGCAAGGAATGGTGCATGCAAGGAGATGGCGCCCAACAGTCCCCCGGCCACGGGGCCTGCCA
CCATACCCACGCCGAAACAAGCGCTCATGAGCCCGAAGTGGCGAGCCCGATCTTCCCCATCGGTGATGTC
GGCGATATAGGCGCCAGCAACCGCACCTGTGGCGCCGGTGATGCCGGCCACGATGCGTCCGGCGTAGAGG
CGATTAGTCCAATTTGTTAAAGACAGGATATCAGTGGTCCAGGCTCTAGTTTTGACTCAACAATATCACC
AGCTGAAGCCTATAGAGTACGAGCCATAGATAAAATAAAAGATTTTATTTAGTCTCCAGAAAAAGGGGGG
